>Addgene plasmid #233373 | pLenti_EF1α-NES-Kinprola_on-mEGFP_bGH-PA term_EF1α_FLAG-SV40NLS-Cas9-NLS-T2A-BSD-WPRE-SV40 | addgene full sequence | sequence record 466778 | Addgene NGS Result
TGTAGTCTTATGCAATACTCTTGTAGTCTTGCAACATGGTAACGATGAGTTAGCAACATGCCTTACAAGG
AGAGAAAAAGCACCGTGCATGCCGATTGGTGGAAGTAAGGTGGTACGATCGTGCCTTATTAGGAAGGCAA
CAGACGGGTCTGACATGGATTGGACGAACCACTGAATTGCCGCATTGCAGAGATATTGTATTTAAGTGCC
TAGCTCGATACATAAACGGGTCTCTCTGGTTAGACCAGATCTGAGCCTGGGAGCTCTCTGGCTAACTAGG
GAACCCACTGCTTAAGCCTCAATAAAGCTTGCCTTGAGTGCTTCAAGTAGTGTGTGCCCGTCTGTTGTGT
GACTCTGGTAACTAGAGATCCCTCAGACCCTTTTAGTCAGTGTGGAAAATCTCTAGCAGTGGCGCCCGAA
CAGGGACTTGAAAGCGAAAGGGAAACCAGAGGAGCTCTCTCGACGCAGGACTCGGCTTGCTGAAGCGCGC
ACGGCAAGAGGCGAGGGGCGGCGACTGGTGAGTACGCCAAAAATTTTGACTAGCGGAGGCTAGAAGGAGA
GAGATGGGTGCGAGAGCGTCAGTATTAAGCGGGGGAGAATTAGATCGCGATGGGAAAAAATTCGGTTAAG
GCCAGGGGGAAAGAAAAAATATAAATTAAAACATATAGTATGGGCAAGCAGGGAGCTAGAACGATTCGCA
GTTAATCCTGGCCTGTTAGAAACATCAGAAGGCTGTAGACAAATACTGGGACAGCTACAACCATCCCTTC
AGACAGGATCAGAAGAACTTAGATCATTATATAATACAGTAGCAACCCTCTATTGTGTGCATCAAAGGAT
AGAGATAAAAGACACCAAGGAAGCTTTAGACAAGATAGAGGAAGAGCAAAACAAAAGTAAGACCACCGCA
CAGCAAGCGGCCGGGCAGAGCGCACATCGCCCACAGTCCCCGAGAAGTTGGGGGGAGGGGTCGGCAATTG
AACCGGTGCCTAGAGAAGGTGGCGCGGGGTAAACTGGGAAAGTGATGTCGTGTACTGGCTCCGCCTTTTT
CCCGAGGGTGGGGGAGAACCGTATATAAGTGCAGTAGTCGCCGTGAACGTTCTTTTTCGCAACGGGTTTG
CCGCCAGAACACAGGTGTCGTGACGCGGGATCCGCCACCATGCTGCAGAACGAGCTTGCTCTTAAGTTGG
CTGGACTTGATATTAACAAGACTGGAGGTTCTTTTGCCCGCGAGACCTTCCAGGCCTTCCGCACCACCGA
CGTCGGCCGCAAGCTGATCATCGATCAGAACGTTTTTATCGAGGGTACGCTGCCGATGGGTGTCGTCCGC
CCGCTGACTGAAGTCGAGATGGACCATTACCGCGAGCCGTTCCTGAATCCTGTTGACCGCGAGCCACTGT
GGCGCTTCCCAAACGAGCTGCCAATCGCCGGTGAGCCAGCGAACATCGTCGCGCTGGTCGAAGAATACAT
GGACTGGCTGCACCAGTCCCCTGTCCCGAAGCTGCTGTTCTGGGGCACCCCAGGCGTTCTGATCCCACCG
GCCGAAGCCGCTCGCCTGGCCAAAAGCCTGCCTAACTGCAAGGCTGTGGACATCGGCCCGGGTCTGAATC
TGCTGCAAGAAGACAACCCGGACCTGATCGGCAGCGAGATCGCGCGCTGGCTGTCTACTCTGGAGATTGG
TGGCACCGGTGGCTCTGGCGGTACCGGTGGCTCTGGCGGTTCTATCGGTACTGGCTTTCCATTCGACCCC
CATTATGTGGAAGTCCTGGGCGAGCGCATGCACTACGTCGATGTTGGTCCGCGCGATGGCACCCCTGTGC
TGTTCCTGCACGGTAACCCGACCTCCTCCTACGTGTGGCGCAACATCATCCCGCATGTTGCACCGACCCA
TCGCTGCATTGCTCCAGACCTGATCGGTATGGGCAAATCCGACAAACCAGACCTGGGTTATTTCTTCGAC
GACCACGTCCGCTTCATGGATGCCTTCATCGAAGCCCTGGGTCTGGAAGAGGTCGTCCTGGTCATTCACG
ACTGGGGCTCCGCTCTGGGTTTCCACTGGGCCAAGCGCAATCCAGAGCGCGTCAAAGGTATTGCATTTAT
GGAGTTCATCCGCCCTATCCCGACCTGGGACGAATGGGCTCCGGGTTCTCTGCGTCGCGCCACCCTGGTG
GACCCTCCTCCTCCGCCACCGCCACCACCGCCGCCGCCGCCACCACCACCTCCTCCGCCTCCTCCACCAC
CACCGCCACCGCCTCCACCACCTGGCGGCAGCGCCTGTGACTATCATTTAGGAAACATTTCAAGACTGTC
AAATAAGCATTTCCAAATACTACTAGGAGAAGACGGTAACCTTTTATTGAATGACATTTCCACTAATGGG
ACCTGGTTAAATGGGCAAAAAGTCGAGAAGAACAGCTATCAGTTACTGTCTCAAGGTGATGAAATAACCG
TTGGTGTAGGCGTGGAATCAGATATTTTATCTCTGGTCATTTTCATAAACGACAAATTTAAGCAGTGCCT
CGAGCAGAACAAAGTTGATCGCGGTGGCGGTATGCATAAGTTTTCTCAAGAACAGATCGGCGAAAACATT
GTGTGCAGGGTCATTTGTACCACGGGTCAAATTCCCATCCGAGATTTGTCAGCTGATATTTCACAAGTGC
TTAAGGAAAAACGATCCATAAAGAAAGTTTGGACATTTGGTAGAAACCCAGGTTCTGCCAAGGAGACCTT
CCAGGCCTTCCGCAGCGGAGGTTCTATGGTGAGCAAGGGCGAGGAGCTGTTCACCGGGGTGGTGCCCATC
CTGGTCGAGCTGGACGGCGACGTAAACGGCCACAAGTTCAGCGTGTCCGGCGAGGGCGAGGGCGATGCCA
CCTACGGCAAGCTGACCCTGAAGTTCATCTGCACCACCGGCAAGCTGCCCGTGCCCTGGCCCACCCTCGT
GACCACCCTGACCTACGGCGTGCAGTGCTTCAGCCGCTACCCCGACCACATGAAGCAGCACGACTTCTTC
AAGTCCGCCATGCCCGAAGGCTACGTCCAGGAGCGCACCATCTTCTTCAAGGACGACGGCAACTACAAGA
CCCGCGCCGAGGTGAAGTTCGAGGGCGACACCCTGGTGAACCGCATCGAGCTGAAGGGCATCGACTTCAA
GGAGGACGGCAACATCCTGGGGCACAAGCTGGAGTACAACTACAACAGCCACAACGTCTATATCATGGCC
GACAAGCAGAAGAACGGCATCAAGGTGAACTTCAAGATCCGCCACAACATCGAGGACGGCAGCGTGCAGC
TCGCCGACCACTACCAGCAGAACACCCCCATCGGCGACGGCCCCGTGCTGCTGCCCGACAACCACTACCT
GAGCACCCAGTCCAAACTGAGCAAAGACCCCAACGAGAAGCGCGATCACATGGTCCTGCTGGAGTTCGTG
ACCGCCGCCGGGATCACTCTCGGCATGGACGAGCTGTACAAGTAATCTAGAGGGCCCGTTTAAACCCGCT
GATCAGCCTCGACTGTGCCTTCTAGTTGCCAGCCATCTGTTGTTTGCCCCTCCCCCGTGCCTTCCTTGAC
CCTGGAAGGTGCCACTCCCACTGTCCTTTCCTAATAAAATGAGGAAATTGCATCGCATTGTCTGAGTAGG
TGTCATTCTATTCTGGGGGGTGGGGTGGGGCAGGACAGCAAGGGGGAGGATTGGGAAGACAATAGCAGGC
ATGCTGGGGATGCGGTGGGCTCTATGGGGCCGCTGATCTTCAGACCTGGAGGAGGAGATATGAGGGACAA
TTGGAGAAGTGAATTATATAAATATAAAGTAGTAAAAATTGAACCATTAGGAGTAGCACCCACCAAGGCA
AAGAGAAGAGTGGTGCAGAGAGAAAAAAGAGCAGTGGGAATAGGAGCTTTGTTCCTTGGGTTCTTGGGAG
CAGCAGGAAGCACTATGGGCGCAGCGTCAATGACGCTGACGGTACAGGCCAGACAATTATTGTCTGGTAT
AGTGCAGCAGCAGAACAATTTGCTGAGGGCTATTGAGGCGCAACAGCATCTGTTGCAACTCACAGTCTGG
GGCATCAAGCAGCTCCAGGCAAGAATCCTGGCTGTGGAAAGATACCTAAAGGATCAACAGCTCCTGGGGA
TTTGGGGTTGCTCTGGAAAACTCATTTGCACCACTGCTGTGCCTTGGAATGCTAGTTGGAGTAATAAATC
TCTGGAACAGATTTGGAATCACACGACCTGGATGGAGTGGGACAGAGAAATTAACAATTACACAAGCTTA
ATACACTCCTTAATTGAAGAATCGCAAAACCAGCAAGAAAAGAATGAACAAGAATTATTGGAATTAGATA
AATGGGCAAGTTTGTGGAATTGGTTTAACATAACAAATTGGCTGTGGTATATAAAATTATTCATAATGAT
AGTAGGAGGCTTGGTAGGTTTAAGAATAGTTTTTGCTGTACTTTCTATAGTGAATAGAGTTAGGCAGGGA
TATTCACCATTATCGTTTCAGACCCACCTCCCAACCCCGAGGGGACCCAGAGAGGGCCTATTTCCCATGA
TTCCTTCATATTTGCATATACGATACAAGGCTGTTAGAGAGATAATTAGAATTAATTTGACTGTAAACAC
AAAGATATTAGTACAAAATACGTGACGTAGAAAGTAATAATTTCTTGGGTAGTTTGCAGTTTTAAAATTA
TGTTTTAAAATGGACTATCATAAATTCTAGATCTTGAGACAAATGGCAGTATTCATCCACAATTTTAAAA
GAAAAGGGGGGATTGGGGGGTACAGTGCAGGGGAAAGAATAGTAGACATAATAGCAACAGACATACAAAC
TAAAGAATTACAAAAACAAATTACAAAAATTCAAAATTTTCGGGTTTATTACAGGGACAGCAGAGATCCA
CTTTGGCGCCGGCTCGAGTGGCTCCGGTGCCCGTCAGTGGGCAGAGCGCACATCGCCCACAGTCCCCGAG
AAGTTGGGGGGAGGGGTCGGCAATTGAACCGGTGCCTAGAGAAGGTGGCGCGGGGTAAACTGGGAAAGTG
ATGTCGTGTACTGGCTCCGCCTTTTTCCCGAGGGTGGGGGAGAACCGTATATAAGTGCAGTAGTCGCCGT
GAACGTTCTTTTTCGCAACGGGTTTGCCGCCAGAACACAGGTGTCGTGACGCGGGATCCGCCACCATGGA
TTACAAAGACGATGACGATAAGATGGCCCCAAAGAAGAAGCGGAAGGTCGGTATCCACGGAGTCCCAGCA
GCCGACAAGAAGTACAGCATCGGCCTGGACATCGGCACCAACTCTGTGGGCTGGGCCGTGATCACCGACG
AGTACAAGGTGCCCAGCAAGAAATTCAAGGTGCTGGGCAACACCGACCGGCACAGCATCAAGAAGAACCT
GATCGGAGCCCTGCTGTTCGACAGCGGCGAAACAGCCGAGGCCACCCGGCTGAAGAGAACCGCCAGAAGA
AGATACACCAGACGGAAGAACCGGATCTGCTATCTGCAAGAGATCTTCAGCAACGAGATGGCCAAGGTGG
ACGACAGCTTCTTCCACAGACTGGAAGAGTCCTTCCTGGTGGAAGAGGATAAGAAGCACGAGCGGCACCC
CATCTTCGGCAACATCGTGGACGAGGTGGCCTACCACGAGAAGTACCCCACCATCTACCACCTGAGAAAG
AAACTGGTGGACAGCACCGACAAGGCCGACCTGCGGCTGATCTATCTGGCCCTGGCCCACATGATCAAGT
TCCGGGGCCACTTCCTGATCGAGGGCGACCTGAACCCCGACAACAGCGACGTGGACAAGCTGTTCATCCA
GCTGGTGCAGACCTACAACCAGCTGTTCGAGGAAAACCCCATCAACGCCAGCGGCGTGGACGCCAAGGCC
ATCCTGTCTGCCAGACTGAGCAAGAGCAGACGGCTGGAAAATCTGATCGCCCAGCTGCCCGGCGAGAAGA
AGAATGGCCTGTTCGGAAACCTGATTGCCCTGAGCCTGGGCCTGACCCCCAACTTCAAGAGCAACTTCGA
CCTGGCCGAGGATGCCAAACTGCAGCTGAGCAAGGACACCTACGACGACGACCTGGACAACCTGCTGGCC
CAGATCGGCGACCAGTACGCCGACCTGTTTCTGGCCGCCAAGAACCTGTCCGACGCCATCCTGCTGAGCG
ACATCCTGAGAGTGAACACCGAGATCACCAAGGCCCCCCTGAGCGCCTCTATGATCAAGAGATACGACGA
GCACCACCAGGACCTGACCCTGCTGAAAGCTCTCGTGCGGCAGCAGCTGCCTGAGAAGTACAAAGAGATT
TTCTTCGACCAGAGCAAGAACGGCTACGCCGGCTACATTGACGGCGGAGCCAGCCAGGAAGAGTTCTACA
AGTTCATCAAGCCCATCCTGGAAAAGATGGACGGCACCGAGGAACTGCTCGTGAAGCTGAACAGAGAGGA
CCTGCTGCGGAAGCAGCGGACCTTCGACAACGGCAGCATCCCCCACCAGATCCACCTGGGAGAGCTGCAC
GCCATTCTGCGGCGGCAGGAAGATTTTTACCCATTCCTGAAGGACAACCGGGAAAAGATCGAGAAGATCC
TGACCTTCCGCATCCCCTACTACGTGGGCCCTCTGGCCAGGGGAAACAGCAGATTCGCCTGGATGACCAG
AAAGAGCGAGGAAACCATCACCCCCTGGAACTTCGAGGAAGTGGTGGACAAGGGCGCTTCCGCCCAGAGC
TTCATCGAGCGGATGACCAACTTCGATAAGAACCTGCCCAACGAGAAGGTGCTGCCCAAGCACAGCCTGC
TGTACGAGTACTTCACCGTGTATAACGAGCTGACCAAAGTGAAATACGTGACCGAGGGAATGAGAAAGCC
CGCCTTCCTGAGCGGCGAGCAGAAAAAGGCCATCGTGGACCTGCTGTTCAAGACCAACCGGAAAGTGACC
GTGAAGCAGCTGAAAGAGGACTACTTCAAGAAAATCGAGTGCTTCGACTCCGTGGAAATCTCCGGCGTGG
AAGATCGGTTCAACGCCTCCCTGGGCACATACCACGATCTGCTGAAAATTATCAAGGACAAGGACTTCCT
GGACAATGAGGAAAACGAGGACATTCTGGAAGATATCGTGCTGACCCTGACACTGTTTGAGGACAGAGAG
ATGATCGAGGAACGGCTGAAAACCTATGCCCACCTGTTCGACGACAAAGTGATGAAGCAGCTGAAGCGGC
GGAGATACACCGGCTGGGGCAGGCTGAGCCGGAAGCTGATCAACGGCATCCGGGACAAGCAGTCCGGCAA
GACAATCCTGGATTTCCTGAAGTCCGACGGCTTCGCCAACAGAAACTTCATGCAGCTGATCCACGACGAC
AGCCTGACCTTTAAAGAGGACATCCAGAAAGCCCAGGTGTCCGGCCAGGGCGATAGCCTGCACGAGCACA
TTGCCAATCTGGCCGGCAGCCCCGCCATTAAGAAGGGCATCCTGCAGACAGTGAAGGTGGTGGACGAGCT
CGTGAAAGTGATGGGCCGGCACAAGCCCGAGAACATCGTGATCGAAATGGCCAGAGAGAACCAGACCACC
CAGAAGGGACAGAAGAACAGCCGCGAGAGAATGAAGCGGATCGAAGAGGGCATCAAAGAGCTGGGCAGCC
AGATCCTGAAAGAACACCCCGTGGAAAACACCCAGCTGCAGAACGAGAAGCTGTACCTGTACTACCTGCA
GAATGGGCGGGATATGTACGTGGACCAGGAACTGGACATCAACCGGCTGTCCGACTACGATGTGGACCAT
ATCGTGCCTCAGAGCTTTCTGAAGGACGACTCCATCGACAACAAGGTGCTGACCAGAAGCGACAAGAACC
GGGGCAAGAGCGACAACGTGCCCTCCGAAGAGGTCGTGAAGAAGATGAAGAACTACTGGCGGCAGCTGCT
GAACGCCAAGCTGATTACCCAGAGAAAGTTCGACAATCTGACCAAGGCCGAGAGAGGCGGCCTGAGCGAA
CTGGATAAGGCCGGCTTCATCAAGAGACAGCTGGTGGAAACCCGGCAGATCACAAAGCACGTGGCACAGA
TCCTGGACTCCCGGATGAACACTAAGTACGACGAGAATGACAAGCTGATCCGGGAAGTGAAAGTGATCAC
CCTGAAGTCCAAGCTGGTGTCCGATTTCCGGAAGGATTTCCAGTTTTACAAAGTGCGCGAGATCAACAAC
TACCACCACGCCCACGACGCCTACCTGAACGCCGTCGTGGGAACCGCCCTGATCAAAAAGTACCCTAAGC
TGGAAAGCGAGTTCGTGTACGGCGACTACAAGGTGTACGACGTGCGGAAGATGATCGCCAAGAGCGAGCA
GGAAATCGGCAAGGCTACCGCCAAGTACTTCTTCTACAGCAACATCATGAACTTTTTCAAGACCGAGATT
ACCCTGGCCAACGGCGAGATCCGGAAGCGGCCTCTGATCGAGACAAACGGCGAAACCGGGGAGATCGTGT
GGGATAAGGGCCGGGATTTTGCCACCGTGCGGAAAGTGCTGAGCATGCCCCAAGTGAATATCGTGAAAAA
GACCGAGGTGCAGACAGGCGGCTTCAGCAAAGAGTCTATCCTGCCCAAGAGGAACAGCGATAAGCTGATC
GCCAGAAAGAAGGACTGGGACCCTAAGAAGTACGGCGGCTTCGACAGCCCCACCGTGGCCTATTCTGTGC
TGGTGGTGGCCAAAGTGGAAAAGGGCAAGTCCAAGAAACTGAAGAGTGTGAAAGAGCTGCTGGGGATCAC
CATCATGGAAAGAAGCAGCTTCGAGAAGAATCCCATCGACTTTCTGGAAGCCAAGGGCTACAAAGAAGTG
AAAAAGGACCTGATCATCAAGCTGCCTAAGTACTCCCTGTTCGAGCTGGAAAACGGCCGGAAGAGAATGC
TGGCCTCTGCCGGCGAACTGCAGAAGGGAAACGAACTGGCCCTGCCCTCCAAATATGTGAACTTCCTGTA
CCTGGCCAGCCACTATGAGAAGCTGAAGGGCTCCCCCGAGGATAATGAGCAGAAACAGCTGTTTGTGGAA
CAGCACAAGCACTACCTGGACGAGATCATCGAGCAGATCAGCGAGTTCTCCAAGAGAGTGATCCTGGCCG
ACGCTAATCTGGACAAAGTGCTGTCCGCCTACAACAAGCACCGGGATAAGCCCATCAGAGAGCAGGCCGA
GAATATCATCCACCTGTTTACCCTGACCAATCTGGGAGCCCCTGCCGCCTTCAAGTACTTTGACACCACC
ATCGACCGGAAGAGGTACACCAGCACCAAAGAGGTGCTGGACGCCACCCTGATCCACCAGAGCATCACCG
GCCTGTACGAGACACGGATCGACCTGTCTCAGCTGGGAGGCGACAAGCGTCCTGCTGCTACTAAGAAAGC
TGGTCAAGCTAAGAAAAAGAAAGCTAGCGGCAGCGGCGAGGGCAGAGGAAGTCTGCTAACATGCGGTGAT
GTCGAAGAAAATCCAGGCCCAATGGCCAAGCCTTTGTCTCAAGAAGAATCCACCCTCATTGAAAGAGCAA
CGGCTACAATCAACAGCATCCCCATCTCTGAAGACTACAGCGTCGCCAGCGCAGCTCTCTCTAGCGACGG
CCGCATCTTCACTGGTGTCAATGTATATCATTTTACTGGGGGACCTTGTGCAGAACTCGTGGTGCTGGGC
ACTGCTGCTGCTGCGGCAGCTGGCAACCTGACTTGTATCGTCGCGATCGGAAATGAGAACAGGGGCATCT
TGAGCCCCTGCGGACGGTGCCGACAGGTGCTTCTCGATCTGCATCCTGGGATCAAAGCCATAGTGAAGGA
CAGTGATGGACAGCCGACGGCAGTTGGGATTCGTGAATTGCTGCCCTCTGGTTATGTGTGGGAGGGCTAA
ACGCGTTAAGTCGACAATCAACCTCTGGATTACAAAATTTGTGAAAGATTGACTGGTATTCTTAACTATG
TTGCTCCTTTTACGCTATGTGGATACGCTGCTTTAATGCCTTTGTATCATGCTATTGCTTCCCGTATGGC
TTTCATTTTCTCCTCCTTGTATAAATCCTGGTTGCTGTCTCTTTATGAGGAGTTGTGGCCCGTTGTCAGG
CAACGTGGCGTGGTGTGCACTGTGTTTGCTGACGCAACCCCCACTGGTTGGGGCATTGCCACCACCTGTC
AGCTCCTTTCCGGGACTTTCGCTTTCCCCCTCCCTATTGCCACGGCGGAACTCATCGCCGCCTGCCTTGC
CCGCTGCTGGACAGGGGCTCGGCTGTTGGGCACTGACAATTCCGTGGTGTTGTCGGGGAAATCATCGTCC
TTTCCTTGGCTGCTCGCCTGTGTTGCCACCTGGATTCTGCGCGGGACGTCCTTCTGCTACGTCCCTTCGG
CCCTCAATCCAGCGGACCTTCCTTCCCGCGGCCTGCTGCCGGCTCTGCGGCCTCTTCCGCGTCTTCGCCT
TCGCCCTCAGACGAGTCGGATCTCCCTTTGGGCCGCCTCCCCGCGTCGACTTTAAGACCAATGACTTACA
AGGCAGCTGTAGATCTTAGCCACTTTTTAAAAGAAAAGGGGGGACTGGAAGGGCTAATTCACTCCCAACG
AAGACAAGATCTGCTTTTTGCTTGTACTGGGTCTCTCTGGTTAGACCAGATCTGAGCCTGGGAGCTCTCT
GGCTAACTAGGGAACCCACTGCTTAAGCCTCAATAAAGCTTGCCTTGAGTGCTTCAAGTAGTGTGTGCCC
GTCTGTTGTGTGACTCTGGTAACTAGAGATCCCTCAGACCCTTTTAGTCAGTGTGGAAAATCTCTAGCAG
TACGTATAGTAGTTCATGTCATCTTATTATTCAGTATTTATAACTTGCAAAGAAATGAATATCAGAGAGT
GAGAGGAACTTGTTTATTGCAGCTTATAATGGTTACAAATAAAGCAATAGCATCACAAATTTCACAAATA
AAGCATTTTTTTCACTGCATTCTAGTTGTGGTTTGTCCAAACTCATCAATGTATCTTATCATGTCTGGCT
CTAGCTATCCCGCCCCTAACTCCGCCCATCCCGCCCCTAACTCCGCCCAGTTCCGCCCATTCTCCGCCCC
ATGGCTGACTAATTTTTTTTATTTATGCAGAGGCCGAGGCCGCCTCGGCCTCTGAGCTATTCCAGAAGTA
GTGAGGAGGCTTTTTTGGAGGCCTAGGGACGTACCCAATTCGCCCTATAGTGAGTCGTATTACGCGCGCT
CACTGGCCGTCGTTTTACAACGTCGTGACTGGGAAAACCCTGGCGTTACCCAACTTAATCGCCTTGCAGC
ACATCCCCCTTTCGCCAGCTGGCGTAATAGCGAAGAGGCCCGCACCGATCGCCCTTCCCAACAGTTGCGC
AGCCTGAATGGCGAATGGG
[124 nt withheld, positions 11360-11483]
C
[91 nt withheld, positions 11485-11575]
A
[49 nt withheld, positions 11577-11625]
CCTTTGACGTTGGAGTCCACGTTCTTT
[37 nt withheld, positions 11653-11689]
ACCCTATCTCGGTCTATTCTTTTGATTTATAAGGGATTTTGCCGATTTCGGCCTATTGGTTAAAAAATGA
GCTGATTTAACAAAAATTTAACGCGAATTTTAACAAAATATTAACGCTTACAATTTAGGTGGCACTTTTC
GGGGAAATGTGCGCGGAACCCCTATTTGTTTATTTTTCTAAATACATTCAAATATGTATCCGCTCATGAG
ACAATAACCCTGATAAATGCTTCAATAATATTGAAAAAGGAAGAGTATGAGTATTCAACATTTCCGTGTC
GCCCTTATTCCCTTTTTTGCGGCATTTTGCCTTCCTGTTTTTGCTCACCCAGAAACGCTGGTGAAAGTAA
AAGATGCTGAAGATCAGTTGGGTGCACGAGTGGGTTACATCGAACTGGATCTCAACAGCGGTAAGATCCT
TGAGAGTTTTCGCCCCGAAGAACGTTTTCCAATGATGAGCACTTTTAAAGTTCTGCTATGTGGCGCGGTA
TTATCCCGTATTGACGCCGGGCAAGAGCAACTCGGTCGCCGCATACACTATTCTCAGAATGACTTGGTTG
AGTACTCACCAGTCACAGAAAAGCATCTTACGGATGGCATGACAGTAAGAGAATTATGCAGTGCTGCCAT
AACCATGAGTGATAACACTGCGGCCAACTTACTTCTGACAACGATCGGAGGACCGAAGGAGCTAACCGCT
TTTTTGCACAACATGGGGGATCATGTAACTCGCCTTGATCGTTGGGAACCGGAGCTGAATGAAGCCATAC
CAAACGACGAGCGTGACACCACGATGCCTGTAGCAATGGCAACAACGTTGCGCAAACTATTAACTGGCGA
ACTACTTACTCTAGCTTCCCGGCAACAATTAATAGACTGGATGGAGGCGGATAAAGTTGCAGGACCACTT
CTGCGCTCGGCCCTTCCGGCTGGCTGGTTTATTGCTGATAAATCTGGAGCCGGTGAGCGTGGGTCTCGCG
GTATCATTGCAGCACTGGGGCCAGATGGTAAGCCCTCCCGTATCGTAGTTATCTACACGACGGGGAGTCA
GGCAACTATGGATGAACGAAATAGACAGATCGCTGAGATAGGTGCCTCACTGATTAAGCATTGGTAACTG
TCAGACCAAGTTTACTCATATATACTTTAGATTGATTTAAAACTTCATTTTTAATTTAAAAGGATCTAGG
TGAAGATCCTTTTTGATAATCTCATGACCAAAATCCCTTAACGTGAGTTTTCGTTCCACTGAGCGTCAGA
CCCCGTAGAAAAGATCAAAGGATCTTCTTGAGATCCTTTTTTTCTGCGCGTAATCTGCTGCTTGCAAACA
AAAAAACCACCGCTACCAGCGGTGGTTTGTTTGCCGGATCAAGAGCTACCAACTCTTTTTCCGAAGGTAA
CTGGCTTCAGCAGAGCGCAGATACCAAATACTGTTCTTCTAGTGTAGCCGTAGTTAGGCCACCACTTCAA
GAACTCTGTAGCACCGCCTACATACCTCGCTCTGCTAATCCTGTTACCAGTGGCTGCTGCCAGTGGCGAT
AAGTCGTGTCTTACCGGGTTGGACTCAAGACGATAGTTACCGGATAAGGCGCAGCGGTCGGGCTGAACGG
GGGGTTCGTGCACACAGCCCAGCTTGGAGCGAACGACCTACACCGAACTGAGATACCTACAGCGTGAGCT
ATGAGAAAGCGCCACGCTTCCCGAAGGGAGAAAGGCGGACAGGTATCCGGTAAGCGGCAGGGTCGGAACA
GGAGAGCGCACGAGGGAGCTTCCAGGGGGAAACGCCTGGTATCTTTATAGTCCTGTCGGGTTTCGCCACC
TCTGACTTGAGCGTCGATTTTTGTGATGCTCGTCAGGGGGGCGGAGCCTATGGAAAAACGCCAGCAACGC
GGCCTTTTTACGGTTCCTGGCCTTTTGCTGGCCTTTTGCTCACATGTTCTTTCCTGCGTTATCCCCTGAT
TCTGTGGATAACCGTATTACCGCCTTTGAGTGAGCTGATACCGCTCGCCGCAGCCGAACGACCGAGCGCA
GCGAGTCAGTGAGCGAGGAAGCGGAAGAGCGCCCAATACGCAAACCGCCTCTCCCCGCGCGTTGGCCGAT
TCATTAATGCAGCTGGCACGACAGGTTTCCCGACTGGAAAGCGGGCAGTGAGCGCAACGCAATTAATGTG
AGTTAGCTCACTCATTAGGCACCCCAGGCTTTACACTTTATGCTTCCGGCTCGTATGTTGTGTGGAATTG
TGAGCGGATAACAATTTCACACAGGAAACAGCTATGACCATGATTACGCCAAGCGCGCAATTAACCCTCA
CTAAAGGGAACAAAAGCTGGAGCTGCAAGCTTAA
Features (pLannotate 1.2.2; 35 found; start..end, strand, type, name):
      1..227     +  promoter       RSV promoter: Rous sarcoma virus enhancer/promoter
    228..408     +  LTR            5' LTR (truncated): truncated 5' long terminal repeat (LTR) from HIV-1
    455..580     +  misc_feature   HIV-1 Ψ: packaging signal of human immunodeficiency virus type 1
    564..902     +  CDS            HIV-1 gag (fragment): gag protein from human immunodeficiency virus 1; gag
    923..1134    +  promoter       EF-1α core promoter: core promoter for human elongation factor EF-1α
   1223..1678    +  CDS            HaloTag® (fragment): modified bacterial dehalogenase that forms covalent bonds with chloroalkane derivatives
   1724..2137    +  CDS            HaloTag® (fragment): modified bacterial dehalogenase that forms covalent bonds with chloroalkane derivatives
   2273..2542    +  CDS            RAD53 (fragment): RAD53_YEAST - Also known as MEC2, SAD1, SPK1. Experimental evidence at protein level: Swiss-Prot protein existence level 1. Controls S-phase checkpoint as well as G1 and G2 DNA damage checkpoints. Phosphorylates proteins on serine, threonine, and tyrosine. Prevents entry into anaphase and mitotic exit after DNA damage via regulation of the Polo kinase CDC5. Seems to be involved in the phosphorylation of RPH1. From Saccharomyces cerevisiae (strain ATCC 204508 / S288c) (Baker's yeast).
   2558..2710    +  CDS            RAD53 (fragment): RAD53_YEAST - Also known as MEC2, SAD1, SPK1. Experimental evidence at protein level: Swiss-Prot protein existence level 1. Controls S-phase checkpoint as well as G1 and G2 DNA damage checkpoints. Phosphorylates proteins on serine, threonine, and tyrosine. Prevents entry into anaphase and mitotic exit after DNA damage via regulation of the Polo kinase CDC5. Seems to be involved in the phosphorylation of RPH1. From Saccharomyces cerevisiae (strain ATCC 204508 / S288c) (Baker's yeast).
   2756..3472    +  CDS            mEGFP: mEGFP is a basic (constitutively fluorescent) green fluorescent protein published in 2002, derived from Aequorea victoria. It has moderate acid sensitivity.
   3513..3737    +  polyA_signal   bGH poly(A) signal: bovine growth hormone polyadenylation signal
   3892..4125    +  misc_feature   RRE: The Rev response element (RRE) of HIV-1 allows for Rev-dependent mRNA export from the nucleus to the cytoplasm.
   4502..4528    +  CDS            Rev (fragment): human immunodeficiency virus 1 (HIV-1) Rev protein; rev; enhances nuclear export of unspliced and incompletely spliced viral mRNAs
   4532..4712    +  promoter       U6 promoter (fragment): RNA polymerase III promoter for human U6 snRNA
   4753..4870    +  misc_feature   cPPT/CTS: central polypurine tract and central termination sequence of HIV-1
   4939..5150    +  promoter       EF-1α core promoter: core promoter for human elongation factor EF-1α
   5254..6855    +  CDS            Cas9(N): N-terminal portion of Streptococcus pyogenes Cas9 (Zetsche et al., 2015)
   6856..9354    +  CDS            Cas9(C): C-terminal portion of Streptococcus pyogenes Cas9 (Zetsche et al., 2015)
   9472..9870    +  CDS            BSD: blasticidin S deaminase; Aspergillus terreus BSD; confers resistance to blasticidin
   9886..10474   +  misc_feature   WPRE: woodchuck hepatitis virus posttranscriptional regulatory element
  10525..10544   +  misc_feature   cPPT/CTS (fragment): central polypurine tract and central termination sequence of HIV-1
  10546..10779   +  LTR            3' LTR (ΔU3): self-inactivating 3' long terminal repeat (LTR) from HIV-1
  10857..10978   +  polyA_signal   SV40 poly(A) signal: SV40 polyadenylation signal
  11018..11153   +  rep_origin     SV40 ori: SV40 origin of replication
  11174..11192   -  promoter       T7 promoter: promoter for bacteriophage T7 RNA polymerase
  11200..11355   +  CDS            lacZα (fragment): LacZα fragment of β-galactosidase; lacZ fragment
  11360..11788   +  rep_origin     f1 ori (sequence partly withheld): f1 bacteriophage origin of replication; arrow indicates direction of (+) strand synthesis
  11841..11945   +  promoter       AmpR promoter: bla
  11946..12806   +  CDS            AmpR: β-lactamase; bla; confers resistance to ampicillin, carbenicillin, and related antibiotics
  12977..13565   +  rep_origin     ori: high-copy-number ColE1/pMB1/pBR322/pUC origin of replication
  13748..13840   +  CDS            lacI (fragment): lac repressor; lacI; The lac repressor binds to the lac operator to inhibit transcription in E. coli. This inhibition can be relieved by adding lactose or isopropyl-β-D-thiogalactopyranoside (IPTG).
  13853..13874   +  protein_bind   CAP binding site: CAP binding activates transcription in the presence of cAMP. E. coli catabolite activator protein
  13889..13919   +  promoter       lac promoter: promoter for the E. coli lac operon
  13923..13945   +  protein_bind   lac operator (fragment): The lac repressor binds to the lac operator to inhibit transcription in E. coli. This inhibition can be relieved by adding lactose or isopropyl-β-D-thiogalactopyranoside (IPTG). lac repressor encoded by lacI
  13988..14006   +  promoter       T3 promoter: promoter for bacteriophage T3 RNA polymerase
