[The description below was written by a language model from this plasmid's Addgene catalogue record and pLannotate feature annotations shown in this document.]
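Description:
pLenti_EF1α-NES-Kinprola_on-mEGFP_bGH-PA term_EF1α_FLAG-SV40NLS-Cas9-NLS-T2A-BSD-WPRE-SV40 is a roughly 14 kb third-generation-style, self-inactivating HIV-1 lentiviral transfer plasmid that delivers two independent expression cassettes to mammalian cells. The viral genome is transcribed from an RSV promoter fused to a truncated 5' LTR and carries the Ψ packaging signal with a gag fragment, the RRE, a cPPT/CTS, WPRE and a ΔU3 3' LTR, followed by an SV40 poly(A) signal and SV40 origin. In bacteria it replicates from a high-copy ColE1/pUC-type origin under ampicillin selection. An f1 ori, lac-region remnants and T7/T3 promoters remain from the backbone, and a partial U6 promoter fragment is annotated with no guide RNA cassette recorded.

The first cassette uses an EF-1α core promoter to express Kinprola_on, the constitutively active positive-control version of a kinase activity recorder, with an N-terminal nuclear export signal and a C-terminal mEGFP, and it ends at a bGH poly(A) signal. The annotation detects two HaloTag fragments and two fragments matching yeast RAD53 in this reading frame, which suggests a rearranged or split HaloTag combined with a RAD53-derived domain, although the record does not spell out the design. HaloTag reacts covalently with chloroalkane ligands, in keeping with the chemical-labeling readout of the associated work. The second EF-1α core promoter drives FLAG-tagged Streptococcus pyogenes Cas9 flanked by nuclear localization signals and joined through a T2A peptide to blasticidin S deaminase, so blasticidin-resistant transduced cells also express Cas9.

The plasmid serves to generate cells that co-express the always-on recorder control and Cas9 by lentiviral transduction. Guide RNAs would presumably have to be supplied separately.
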