Addgene plasmid #233373: pLenti_EF1α-NES-Kinprola_on-mEGFP_bGH-PA term_EF1α_FLAG-SV40NLS-Cas9-NLS-T2A-BSD-WPRE-SV40
Purpose: EF1α driven co-expression of the consitutively active kinase activity recorder positive control Kinprola_on fused to mEGFP and Cas9 expression through lentivirus transduction
Depositing lab: Kai Johnsson. Depositing organization: Max Planck Institute for Medical Research. Publication: Molecular recording of cellular protein kinase activity with chemical labeling. Sun DE, Ng SW, Zheng Y, Xie S, Schwan N, Breuer P, Hoffmann DC, Michel J, Azorin DD, Boonekamp KE, Winkler F, Wick W, Boutros M, Li Y, Johnsson K. Nat Chem Biol. 2025 Jul 10. doi: 10.1038/s41589-025-01949-6. PubMed 40640555.
Backbone
  Vector backbone: pLenti
  Backbone size w/o insert (bp): 7028
  Vector type: Lentiviral
  Selectable markers: Blasticidin
Growth in bacteria
  Bacterial resistance: Ampicillin, 100 μg/mL
  Growth temperature: 30°C
  Growth strain: NEB Stable
  Copy number: High Copy
Gene/Insert 1
  Gene/Insert name: NES-Kinprola_on-mEGFP
  Species: Synthetic
  Insert size (bp): 2313
  Promoter: EF1α
  Tag / fusion protein: NES (N terminal on insert); mEGFP (C terminal on insert)
  Cloning method: Gibson Cloning
  Sequencing primers: 5′ Unknown
Gene/Insert 2
  Gene/Insert name: FLAG-SV40NLS-Cas9-NLS-T2A-BSD
  Species: Synthetic
  Insert size (bp): 4695
  Promoter: EF1α
  Tag / fusion protein: FLAG (N terminal on insert)
  Cloning method: Gibson Cloning
  Sequencing primers: 5′ Unknown
Terms and licenses: Academic/Nonprofit Terms; Industry Terms: Not Available to Industry
Depositor comments: Please visit https://doi.org/10.1101/2024.09.11.611894 for bioRxiv preprint.
How to cite: pLenti_EF1α-NES-Kinprola_on-mEGFP_bGH-PA term_EF1α_FLAG-SV40NLS-Cas9-NLS-T2A-BSD-WPRE-SV40 was a gift from Kai Johnsson (Addgene plasmid # 233373 ; http://n2t.net/addgene:233373 ; RRID:Addgene_233373)
